>Addgene plasmid #220157 | LexA-GFP | addgene full sequence | sequence record 436628 | Addgene NGS Result
GACCGGGCAGATAGTTCACCGGGGTGAGAAAAAAGAGCAACAACTGATTTAGGCAATTTGGCGGTGTTGA
TACAGCGGGTAATAATCTTACGTGAAATATTTTCCGCATCAGCCAGCGCAGAAATATTTCCAGCAAATTC
ATTCTGCAATCGGCTTGCATAACGCTGACCACGTTCATAAGCACTTGTTGGGCGATAATCGTTACCCAAT
CTGGATAATGCAGCCATCTGCTCATCATCCAGCTCGCCAACCAGAACACGATAATCACTTTCGGTAAGTG
CAGCAGCTTTACGACGGCGACTCCCATCGGCAATTTCTATGACACCAGATACTCTTCGACCGAACGCCGG
TGTCTGTTGACCAGTCAGTAGAAAAGAAGGGATGAGATCATCCAGTGCGTCCTCAGTAAGCAGCTCCTGG
TCACGTTCATTACCTGACCATACCCGAGAGGTCTTCTCAACACTATCACCCCGGAGCACTTCAAGAGTAA
ACTTCACATCCCGACCACATACAGGCAAAGTAATGGCATTACCGCGAGCCATTACTCCTACGCGCGCAAT
TAACGAATCCACCATCGGGGCAGCTGGTGTCGATAACGAAGTATCTTCAACCGGTTGAGTATTGAGCGTA
TGTTTTGGAATAACAGGCGCACGCTTCATTATCTAATCTCCCAGCGTGGTTTAATCAGACGATCGAAAAT
TTCATTGCAGACAGGTTCCCAAATAGAAAGAGCATTTCTCCAGGCACCAGTTGAAGAGCGTTGATCAATG
GCCTGTTCAAAAACAGTTCTCATCCGGATCTGACCTTTACCAACTTCATCCGTTTCACGTACAACATTTT
TTAGAACCATGCTTCCCCAGGCATCCCGAATTTGCTCCTCCATCCACGGGGACTGAGAGCCATTACTATT
GCTGTATTTGGTAAGCAAAATACGTACATCAGGCTCGAACCCTTTAAGATCAACGTTCTTGAGCAGATCA
CGAAGCATATCGAAAAACTGCAGTGCGGAGGTGTAGTCAAACAACTCAGCAGGCGTGGGAACAATCAGCA
CATCAGCAGCACATACGACATTAATCGTGCCGATACCCAGGTTAGGCGCGCTGTCAATAACTATGACATC
ATAGTCATGAGCAACAGTTTCAATGGCCAGTCGGAGCATCAGGTGTGGATCGGTGGGCAGTTTACCTTCA
TCAAATTTGCCCATTAACTCAGTTTCAATACGGTGCAGAGCCAGACAGGAAGGAATAATGTCAAGCCCCG
GCCAGCAAGTGGGCTTTATTGCATAAGTGACATCGTCCTTTTCCCCAAGATAGAAAGGCAGGAGAGTGTC
TTCTGCATGAATATGAAGATCTGGTACCCATCCGTGATACATTGAGGCTGTTCCCTGGGGGTCGTTACCT
TCCACGAGCAAAACACGTAGCCCCTTCAGAGCCAGATCCTGAGCAAGATGAACAGAAACTGAGGTTTTGT
AAACGCCACCTTTATGGGCAGCAACCCCGATCACCGGTGGAAATACGTCTTCAGCACGTCGCAATCGCGT
ACCAAACACATCACGCATATGATTAATTTGTTCAATTGTATAACCAACACGTTGCTCAACCCGTCCTCGA
ATTTCCATATCCGGGTGCGGTAGTCGCCCTGCTTTCTCGGCATCTCTGATAGCCTGAGAAGAAACCCCAA
CTAAATCCGCTGCTTCACCTATTCTCCAGCGCCGGGTTATTTTCCTCGCTTCCGGGCTGTCATCATTAAA
CTGTGCAATGGCGATAGCCTTCGTCATTTCATGACCAGCGTTTATGCACTGGTTAAGTGTTTCCATGAGT
TTCATTCTGAACATCCTTTAATCATTGCTTTGCGTTTTTTTATTAAATCTTGCAATTTACTGCAAAGCAA
CAACAAAATCGCAAAGTCATCAAAAAACCGCAAAGTTGTTTAAAATAAGAGCAACACTACAAAAGGAGAT
AAGAAGAGCACATACCTCAGTCACTTATTATCACTAGCGCTCGCCGCAGCCGTGTAACCGAGCATAGCGA
GCGAACTGGCGAGGAAGCAAAGAAGAACTGTTCTGTCAGATAGCTCTTACGCTCAGCGCAAGAAGAAATA
TCCACCGTGGGAAAAACTCCAGGTAGAGGTACACACGCGGATAGCCAATTCAGAGTAATAAACTGTGATA
ATCAACCCTCATCAATGATGACGAACTAACCCCCGATATCAAGTCACATGACGAAGGGAAAGAGAAGGAA
ATCAACTGTGACAAACTGCCCTCAAATTTGGCTTCCTTAAAAATTACAGTTCAAAAAGTATGAGAAAATC
CATGCAGGCTGAAGGAAACAGCAAAACTGTGACAAATTACCCTCAGTAGGTCAGAACAAATGTGACGAAC
CACCCTCAAATCTGTGACAGATAACCCTCAGACTATCCTGTCGTCATGGAAGTGATATCGCGGAAGGAAA
ATACGATATGAGTCGTCTGGCGGCCTTTCTTTTTCTCAATGTATGAGAGGCGCATTGGAGTTCTGCTGTT
GATCTCATTAACACAGACCTGCAGGAAGCGGCGGCGGAAGTCAGGCATACGCTGGTAACTTTGAGGCAGC
TGGTAACGCTCTATGATCCAGTCGATTTTCAGAGAGACGATGCCTGAGCCATCCGGCTTACGATACTGAC
ACAGGGATTCGTATAAACGCATGGCATACGGATTGGTGATTTCTTTTGTTTCACTAAGCCGAAACTGCGT
AAACCGGTTCTGTAACCCGATAAAGAAGGGAATGAGATATGGGTTGATATGTACACTGTAAAGCCCTCTG
GATGGACTGTGCGCACGTTTGATAAACCAAGGAAAAGATTCATAGCCTTTTTCATCGCCGGCATCCTCTT
CAGGGCGATAAAAAACCACTTCCTTCCCCGCGAAACTCTTCAATGCCTGCCGTATATCCTTACTGGCTTC
CGCAGAGGTCAATCCGAATATTTCAGCATATTTAGCAACATGGATCTCGCAGATACCGTCATGTTCCTGT
AGGGTGCCATCAGATTTTCTGATCTGGTCAACGAACAGATACAGCATACGTTTTTGATCCCGGGAGAGAC
TATATGCCGCCTCAGTGAGGTCGTTTGACTGGACGATTCGCGGGCTATTTTTACGTTTCTTGTGATTGAT
AACCGCTGTTTCCGCCATGACAGATCCATGTGAAGTGTGACAAGTTTTTAGATTGTCACACTAAATAAAA
AAGAGTCAATAAGCAGGGATAACTTTGTGAAAAAACAGCTTCTTCTGAGGGCAATTTGTCACAGGGTTAA
GGGCAATTTGTCACAGACAGGACTGTCATTTGAGGGTGATTTGTCACACTGAAAGGGCAATTTGTCACAA
CACCTTCTCTAGAACCAGCATGGATAAAGGCCTACAAGGCGCTCTAAAAAAGAAGATCTAAAAACTATAA
AAAAAATAATTATAAAAATATCCCCGTGGATAAGTGGATAACCCCAAGGGAAGTTTTTTCAGGCATCGTG
TGTAAGCAGAATATATAAGTGCTGTTCCCTGGTGCTTCCTCGCTCACTCGACCGGGAGGGTTCGAGAAGG
GGGGGCACCCCCCTTCGGCGTGCGCGGTCACGCGCACAGGGCGCAGCCCTGGTTAAAAACAAGGTTTATA
AATATTGGTTTAAAAGCAGGTTAAAAGACAGGTTAGCGGTGGCCGAAAAACGGGCGGAAACCCTTGCAAA
TGCTGGATTTTCTGCCTGTGGACAGCCCCTCAAATGTCAATAGGTGCGCCCCTCATCTGTCAGCACTCTG
CCCCTCAAGTGTCAAGGATCGCGCCCCTCATCTGTCAGTAGTCGCGCCCCTCAAGTGTCAATACCGCAGG
GCACTTATCCCCAGGCTTGTCCACATCATCTGTGGGAAACTCGCGTAAAATCAGGCGTTTTCGCCGATTT
GCGAGGCTGGCCAGCTCCACGTCGCCGGCCGAAATCGAGCCTGCCCCTCATCTGTCAACGCCGCGCCGGG
TGAGTCGGCCCCTCAAGTGTCAACGTCCGCCCCTCATCTGTCAGTGAGGGCCAAGTTTTCCGCGAGGTAT
CCACAACGCCGGCGGCCGGCCGCGGTGTCTCGCACACGGCTTCGACGGCGTTTCTGGCGCGTTTGCAGGG
CCATAGACGGCCGCCAGCCCAGCGGCGAGGGCAACCAGCCGAGGGCTTCGCCCTGTCGCTCGACTGCGGC
GAGCACTACTGGCTGTAAAAGGACAGACCACATCATGGTTCTGTGTTCATTAGGTTGTTCTGTCCATTGC
TGACATAATCCGCTCCACTTCAACGTAACACCGCACGAAGATTTCTATTGTTCCTGAAGGCATATTCAAA
TCGTTTTCGTTACCGCTTGCTGGCATCATGACAGAACACTACTTCCTATAAACGCTACACAGGCTCCTGA
GATTAATAATGCGGATCTCTACGATAATGGGAGATTTTCCCGACTGTTTCGTTCGCTTCTCAGTGGATAA
CAGCCAGCTTCTCTGTTTAACAGACAAAAACAGCATATCCACTCAGTTCCACATTTCCATATAAAGGCCA
AGGCATTTATTCTCAGGATAATTGTTTCAGCATCGCAACCGCATCAGACTCCGGCATCGCAAACTGCACC
CGGTGCCGGGCAGCCACATCCAGCGCAAAAACCTTCGTGTAGACTTCCGTTGAACTGATGGACTTATGTC
CCATCAGGCTTTGCAGAACTTTCAGCGGTATACCGGCATACAGCATGTGCATCGCATAGGAATGGCGGAA
CGTATGTGGTGTGACCGGAACAGAGAACGTCACACCGTCAGCAGCAGCGGCGGCAACCGCCTCCCCAATC
CAGGTCCTGACCGTTCTGTCCGTCACTTCCCAGATCCGCGCTTTCTCTGTCCTTCCTGTGCGACGGTTAC
GCCGCTCCATGAGCTTATCGCGAATAAATACCTGTGACGGAAGATCACTTCGCAGAATAAATAAATCCTG
GTGTCCCTGTTGATACCGGGAAGCCCTGGGCCAACTTTTGGCGAAAATGAGACGTTGATCGGCACGTAAG
AGGTTCCAACTTTCACCATAATGAAATAAGATCACTACCGGGCGTATTTTTTGAGTTATCGAGATTTTCA
GGAGCTAAGGAAGCTAAAATGGAGAAAAAAATCACTGGATATACCACCGTTGATATATCCCAATGGCATC
GTAAAGAACATTTTGAGGCATTTCAGTCAGTTGCTCAATGTACCTATAACCAGACCGTTCAGCTGGATAT
TACGGCCTTTTTAAAGACCGTAAAGAAAAATAAGCACAAGTTTTATCCGGCCTTTATTCACATTCTTGCC
CGCCTGATGAATGCTCATCCGGAATTTCGTATGGCAATGAAAGACGGTGAGCTGGTGATATGGGATAGTG
TTCACCCTTGTTACACCGTTTTCCATGAGCAAACTGAAACGTTTTCATCGCTCTGGAGTGAATACCACGA
CGATTTCCGGCAGTTTCTACACATATATTCGCAAGATGTGGCGTGTTACGGTGAAAACCTGGCCTATTTC
CCTAAAGGGTTTATTGAGAATATGTTTTTCGTCTCAGCCAATCCCTGGGTGAGTTTCACCAGTTTTGATT
TAAACGTGGCCAATATGGACAACTTCTTCGCCCCCGTTTTCACGATGGGCAAATATTATACGCAAGGCGA
CAAGGTGCTGATGCCGCTGGCGATTCAGGTTCATCATGCCGTTTGTGATGGCTTCCATGTCGGCAGAATG
CTTAATGAATTACAACAGTACTGCGATGAGTGGCAGGGCGGGGCGTAATTTTTTTAAGGCAGTTATTGGT
GCCCTTAAACGCCTGGTTGCTACGCCTGAATAAGTGATAATAAGCGGATGAATGGCAGAAATTCGATGAT
AAGCTGTCAAACATGAGAATTGGTCTCGACGAGTATGCTTGGATTCTCACCAATAAAAAACGCCCGGCGG
CAACCGAGCGTTCTGAACAAATCCAGATGGAGTTCTGAGGTCATTACTGGATCTATCAACAGGAGTCCAA
GCGACGTCTGTGCAAGTACTACTGTTCTGCAGTCACTTGAATTCGATACCCAGCTGTTATTTGTATAGTT
CATCCATGCCATGTGTAATCCCAGCAGCGGTTACAAACTCAAGAAGGACCATGTGGTCTCTCTTTTCGTT
GGGATCTTTCGAAAGGGCAGATTGTGTGGACAGGTAATGGTTGTCTGGTAAAAGGACAGGGCCATCGCCA
ATCGGAGTATTTTGTTGATAATGGTCTGCTAGTTGAACGCTTCCATCTTCAATGTTGTGTCTAATTTTGA
AGTTAACTTTGATTCCATTCTTTTGTTTGTCTGCCATGATGTATACATTGTGTGAGTTATAGTTGTATTC
CAATTTGTGTCCAAGAATGTTTCCATCTTCTTTAAAATCAATACCTTTTAACTCGATTCTATTAACAAGG
GTATCACCTTCAAACTTGACTTCAGCACGTGTCTTGTAGTTCCCGTCATCTTTGAAAAATATAGTTCTTT
CCTGTACGTAACCTTCGGGCATGGCACTCTTGAAAAAGTCATGCTGTTTCATGTGATCTGGGTATCTCAC
AAAGCATTGAACACCATAACCGAAAGTAGTGACAAGTGTTGGCCACGGAACAGGTAGTTTTCCAGTAGTG
CAAATAAATTTAAGGGTAAGTTTTCCGTATGTTGCATCACCTTCACCCTCTCCACTGACAGAAAATTTGT
GCCCATTAACATCACCATCTAATTCAACAAGAATTGGGACAACTCCAGTGAAAAGTTCTTCTCCTTTACG
CATATTATACCTCCTTAATTTAGTGTCATCTACAACTGGCATTCCGCCCCCTGGGTGTATATACAGTTAT
GCTGTGAGTATATACAGCAAAAGGCGATTTTGGAACCATAAACTGCACAATAAACCAGAGATTTATCGAA
TTCTGGAAGGGCCTAGGGACCGTCTCGAGAGAATCAATATTAATCCAACGCGTGGCATCAAATAAAACGA
AAGGCTCAGTCGAAAGACTGGGCCTTTCGTTTTATCTGTTGTTTGTCGGTGAACGCTCTCCTGAGTAGGA
CAAATCCGCCGCCCTAGACTTAGGCGTTCGGCTGCGGCGAGCGGTATCAGCTCACTCAAAGAAGTGGGGC
CCAGAGAGAATATTCAGGCCAGTTATGCTTTCTGGCCTGTAACAAAGGACATTAAGTAAAGACAGATAAA
CGTAGACTAAAACGTGGTCGCATCAGGGTGCTGGCTTTTCAAGTTCCTTAAGAATGGCCTCAATTTTCTC
TATACACTCAGTTGGAACACGGGACCTGTCCAGGTTAAGCACCATTTTATCGCCCTTATACAATACTGTC
GCTCCAGGAGCAAACTGATGTCGTGAGCTTAAACTAGTTCTTGATGCAGATGACGTTTTAAGCACAGAAG
TTAAAAGAGTGATAACTTCTTCAGCTTCAAATATCACCCCAGCTTTTTTCTGCTCATGAAGGTTAGATGC
CTGCTGCTTAAGTAATTCCTCTTTATCTGTAAAGGCTTTTTGAAGTGCATCACCT
Features (pLannotate 1.2.2; 14 found; start..end, strand, type, name):
    659..1834    -  CDS            sopA: partitioning protein for the bacterial F plasmid; sopA
   2160..2410    -  misc_feature   incC: incC; incompatibility region of the bacterial F plasmid
   2413..3168    -  CDS            repE: replication initiation protein for the bacterial F plasmid; repE
   3259..3478    -  rep_origin     ori2: secondary origin of replication for the bacterial F plasmid; also known as oriS
   3554..4168    -  rep_origin     oriV: origin of replication for the bacterial F plasmid
   4566..4910    -  CDS            resD (fragment): REDF_ECOLI - Also known as D. Protein inferred from homology: Swiss-Prot protein existence level 3. Acts as a repressor of transcription and as a site-specific resolvase that cleaves at the RfsF site. From Escherichia coli (strain K12).
   5026..5128    +  promoter       cat promoter: promoter of the E. coli cat gene encoding chloramphenicol acetyltransferase
   5129..5785    +  CDS            cat: CAT_ECOLX - Experimental evidence at protein level: Swiss-Prot protein existence level 1. This enzyme is an effector of chloramphenicol resistance in bacteria. From Escherichia coli. This protein is used as a marker in many commonly used cloning vectors, such as pACYC184.
   5873..5890    -  promoter       tet promoter (fragment): E. coli promoter for tetracycline efflux protein gene
   5923..6017    -  terminator     lambda t0 terminator: transcription terminator from phage lambda
   6080..6793    -  CDS            hfriFP: hfriFP is a fluorescent protein published in 2013, derived from Herbaspirillum frisingense.
   6989..7075    +  terminator     rrnB T1 terminator: Escherichia coli rrnB; transcription terminator T1 from the E. coli rrnB gene
   7137..7160    -  misc_feature   sopC (fragment): sopC; centromere-like partitioning region of the bacterial F plasmid
   7236..659     -  CDS            sopB (across the origin): SOPB_ECOLI - Also known as B. Experimental evidence at protein level: Swiss-Prot protein existence level 1. Control of plasmid partitioning; required to recognize the cis-acting. Binds specifically with the DNA segment containing the sopC region. SopB is trans-acting. From Escherichia coli (strain K12).
