[The description below was written by a language model from this plasmid's Addgene catalogue record and pLannotate feature annotations shown in this document.]
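Description:
LexA-GFP is a low-copy bacterial reporter plasmid built on a pBAC (F-plasmid-derived) backbone and designed to follow the transcriptional dynamics of the native Escherichia coli LexA promoter. The 7.5 kb sequence carries the F replication and maintenance machinery: the ori2/oriS and oriV origins, the repE initiator gene, the incC incompatibility region, and the sopA and sopB partitioning genes, with only a short fragment of the centromere-like sopC site and a fragment of resD detected by the annotation. Together these elements keep the plasmid at very low copy and distribute it stably at cell division. This lets promoter activity be measured at a gene dosage closer to the chromosomal one than a multicopy vector would allow. Selection is by chloramphenicol, through a cat gene driven by its own promoter.

The payload is a synthesized copy of the LexA promoter alone, without the LexA coding region, placed to drive a fluorescent protein. The promoter is not annotated in the feature table, but the unannotated gap between the reporter coding sequence and the rrnB T1 terminator is its likely position. The reporter ORF lies on the reverse strand and is followed by the lambda t0 terminator, while rrnB T1 on the upstream side probably insulates the cassette from read-through. The automated annotation labels this ORF as hfriFP, whereas the catalogue entry describes it as GFP carrying a single A72V substitution that the depositor reports does not affect function. The label is most likely a homology-matching artefact. The plasmid belongs to a library of reporters for global regulators of gene expression in E. coli, in which fluorescence serves as a readout of promoter activity.
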