Addgene plasmid #220157: LexA-GFP
Purpose: To track the natural LexA promoter's transcriptional dynamics
Depositing lab: Andre Sanches Ribeiro. Depositing organization: Tampere University. Publication: A library of reporters of the global regulators of gene expression in Escherichia coli. Dash S, Jagadeesan R, Baptista ISC, Chauhan V, Kandavalli V, Oliveira SMD, Ribeiro AS. mSystems. 2024 Jun 18;9(6):e0006524. doi: 10.1128/msystems.00065-24. Epub 2024 Apr 30. PubMed 38687030.
Backbone
  Vector backbone: pBAC (Addgene Plasmid #13423)
  Vector type: Bacterial Expression
Growth in bacteria
  Bacterial resistance: Chloramphenicol, 25 μg/mL
  Growth temperature: 37°C
  Growth strain: DH5alpha
  Copy number: Low Copy
Gene/Insert
  Gene/Insert name: LexA promoter only
  Species: Escherichia coli
  Cloning method: Gene Synthesis
Terms and licenses: Academic/Nonprofit Terms; Industry Terms: Not Available to Industry
Depositor comments: Please note there is a single mutation in GFP-A72V. Depositor confirms this mutation does not affect function. Please visit https://www.biorxiv.org/content/10.1101/2023.11.28.568972v1 for bioRxiv preprint.
How to cite: LexA-GFP was a gift from Andre Sanches Ribeiro (Addgene plasmid # 220157 ; http://n2t.net/addgene:220157 ; RRID:Addgene_220157)
